Addgene plasmid #190355: JAB2191
Purpose: Plasmids encode parts for syntetic genetic circuit construction in eudicot plants (proUBQ10::PIP2A-mCherry-NOSt_6XLmrAO-min35S::GFPint-ADHt)
Depositing lab: Jennifer Brophy & Jose Dinneny. Depositing organization: Stanford University. Publication: Synthetic genetic circuits as a means of reprogramming plant roots. Brophy JAN, Magallon KJ, Duan L, Zhong V, Ramachandran P, Kniazev K, Dinneny JR. Science. 2022 Aug 12;377(6607):747-751. doi: 10.1126/science.abo4326. Epub 2022 Aug 11. PubMed 35951698.
Backbone
  Vector backbone: JAB2120
  Vector type: Plant Expression
Growth in bacteria
  Bacterial resistance: Spectinomycin, 50 μg/mL
  Growth temperature: 37°C
  Growth strain: DH5alpha
  Copy number: High Copy
Gene/Insert
  Gene/Insert name: proUBQ10::PIP2A-mCherry-NOSt_6XLmrAO-min35S::GFPint-ADHt
  Species: Synthetic
  Cloning method: Restriction Enzyme; 5′ cloning site unknown (unknown if destroyed)
Terms and licenses: Academic/Nonprofit Terms; Industry Terms: Not Available to Industry
Depositor comments: Backbone JAB2120 contains proUBQ10::PIP2A-mCherry-NOSt. Please see the fully annotated sequence linked the "Supplemental Documents" section. Please visit https://www.biorxiv.org/content/10.1101/2022.02.02.478917v1 for bioRxiv preprint.
How to cite: JAB2191 was a gift from Jennifer Brophy & Jose Dinneny (Addgene plasmid # 190355 ; http://n2t.net/addgene:190355 ; RRID:Addgene_190355)
