[The description below was written by a language model from this plasmid's Addgene catalogue record and pLannotate feature annotations shown in this document.]
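Description:
JAB2191 is a plant expression plasmid built on the JAB2120 backbone, one of a set of parts for assembling synthetic genetic circuits in eudicot plants. It has the layout of a small binary T-DNA vector. Nopaline-type left and right border repeats flank the plant payload. Outside the borders sit a high-copy ColE1/pUC-type origin for propagation in E. coli, a pSa origin of the kind used in binary vectors that depend on a helper replicase in Agrobacterium, and an aadA gene conferring spectinomycin/streptomycin resistance for bacterial selection. No plant selectable marker is annotated between the borders. Leftover cloning-vector elements (lac promoter/operator, T3 promoter, MCS fragment) lie near the right border.

The T-DNA carries two expression units. The first, inherited from the backbone, is a constitutive marker. The UBQ10 promoter (named in the record but not annotated in the feature table) drives the Arabidopsis aquaporin PIP2A fused to mCherry and terminated by the NOS terminator, which should give a red plasma-membrane label identifying transformed cells. The second is the circuit output module: six copies of the LmrA operator placed upstream of a minimal CaMV 35S promoter, controlling a GFP coding sequence interrupted by the potato ST-LS1 IV2 intron and followed, according to the insert name, by an ADH terminator. The minimal promoter has little activity on its own, so GFP expression would be expected to depend on a synthetic LmrA-based transcription factor binding the operator array. That factor is not encoded on this plasmid. The intron restricts functional GFP production to eukaryotic cells that can splice it, preventing signal from Agrobacterium. The construct therefore appears to serve as a reporter for testing LmrA-responsive synthetic promoters, with mCherry as an internal reference.
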