Features (pLannotate 1.2.2; 22 found; start..end, strand, type, name):
      1..23      +  misc_feature   LB T-DNA repeat: left border repeat from nopaline C58 T-DNA (truncated)
    679..1539    +  CDS            PIP2-1: PIP21_ARATH - Also known as PIP2A. Experimental evidence at protein level: Swiss-Prot protein existence level 1. Water channel required to facilitate the transport of water across cell membrane. Probably involved in root water uptake. Its function is impaired by Hg(2+). From Arabidopsis thaliana (Mouse-ear cress).
   1546..2255    +  CDS            mCherry (fragment): monomeric derivative of DsRed fluorescent protein (Shaner et al., 2004) mammalian codon-optimized
   2275..2527    +  terminator     NOS terminator: nopaline synthase terminator and poly(A) signal
   2760..2777    +  promoter       35SPPDK promoter (fragment): hybrid promoter consisting of the cauliflower mosaic virus 35S enhancer fused to the maize C4PPDK basal promoter (Yoo et al., 2007)
   2780..2824    +  promoter       minimal CaMV 35S promoter: minimal 35S promoter from cauliflower mosaic virus
   2851..3046    +  CDS            superfolder GFP (fragment): GFP variant that folds robustly even when fused to poorly folded proteins (Pédelacq et al., 2006)
   3048..3236    +  intron         IV2 intron: modified second intron of the potato ST-LS1 gene (Vancanneyt et al., 1990)
   3258..3755    +  CDS            mgfp5 (fragment): GFP with folding enhancement mutations; mgfp5; suitable for expression in plants due to removal of a cryptic intron
   4035..4070    -  misc_feature   MCS (fragment): pBluescript multiple cloning site
   4083..4101    -  promoter       T3 promoter: promoter for bacteriophage T3 RNA polymerase
   4146..4162    -  protein_bind   lac operator: The lac repressor binds to the lac operator to inhibit transcription in E. coli. This inhibition can be relieved by adding lactose or isopropyl-β-D-thiogalactopyranoside (IPTG). lac repressor encoded by lacI
   4170..4200    -  promoter       lac promoter: promoter for the E. coli lac operon
   4215..4236    -  protein_bind   CAP binding site: CAP binding activates transcription in the presence of cAMP. E. coli catabolite activator protein
   4249..4341    -  CDS            lacI (fragment): lac repressor; lacI; The lac repressor binds to the lac operator to inhibit transcription in E. coli. This inhibition can be relieved by adding lactose or isopropyl-β-D-thiogalactopyranoside (IPTG).
   4343..4467    -  rep_origin     RSF ori (fragment): Plasmids containing the RSF 1030 origin of replication can be propagated in E. coli cells that contain additional plasmids with compatible origins.
   4475..4499    +  misc_feature   RB T-DNA repeat: right border repeat from nopaline C58 T-DNA
   4590..5178    -  rep_origin     ori: high-copy-number ColE1/pMB1/pBR322/pUC origin of replication
   5272..6057    -  CDS            aadA: S3AD_SHIFL - Experimental evidence at protein level: Swiss-Prot protein existence level 1. Mediates bacterial resistance to the antibiotics streptomycin and spectinomycin. From Shigella flexneri.
   6118..6267    -  CDS            sat-1 (fragment): STA_ECOLX - Protein inferred from homology: Swiss-Prot protein existence level 3. Involved in resistance to streptothricin, a broad-spectrum antibiotic produced by streptomycetes (PubMed:1850404). Detoxifies streptothricin via acetylation of the beta amino group of the first beta-lysyl moiety of streptothricin (By similarity). From Escherichia coli.
   6409..6507    +  CDS            TRA2_ECOLX (fragment): Protein predicted: Swiss-Prot protein existence level 4. Required for transposition of transposon Tn903. From Escherichia coli.
   6515..6950    +  rep_origin     pSa ori: origin of replication from bacterial plasmid pSa
>Addgene plasmid #190355 | JAB2191 | addgene full sequence | sequence record 387072 | Addgene NGS Result
TGGCAGGATATATTGTGGTGTAACGTTAAGCTTTGGTTGTCGACGAGTCAGTAATAAACGGCGTCAAAGT
GGTTGCAGCCGGCACACACGAGTCGTGTTTATCAACTCAAAGCACAAATACTTTTCCTCAACCTAAAAAT
AAGGCAATTAGCCAAAAACAACTTTGCGTGTAAACAACGCTCAATACACGTGTCATTTTATTATTAGCTA
TTGCTTCACCGCCTTAGCTTTCTCGTGACCTAGTCGTCCTCGTCTTTTCTTCTTCTTCTTCTATAAAACA
ATACCCAAAGAGCTCTTCTTCTTCACAATTCAGATTTCAATTTCTCAAAATCTTAAAAACTTTCTCTCAA
TTCTCTCTACCGTGATCAAGGTAAATTTCTGTGTTCCTTATTCTCTCAAAATCTTCGATTTTGTTTTCGT
TCGATCCCAATTTCGTATATGTTCTTTGGTTTAGATTCTGTTAATCTTAGATCGTAGACGATTTTCTGGG
TTTGATCGTTAGATATCATCTTAATTCTCGATTAGGGTTTCATAGATATCATCCGATTTGTTCAAATAAT
TTGAGTTTTGTCGAATAATTACTCTTCGATTTGTGATTTCTATCTAGATCTGGTGTTAGTTTCTAGTTTG
TGCGATCGAATTTGTCGATTAATCTGAGTTTTTCTGATTAACAGCACCATGGCAAAGGATGTGGAAGCCG
TTCCCGGAGAAGGATTTCAGACAAGAGACTATCAAGATCCGCCACCAGCTCCGTTTATTGATGGAGCGGA
GCTAAAGAAGTGGTCTTTCTACAGAGCAGTTATCGCAGAGTTCGTAGCCACTCTCCTCTTCTTATACATC
ACCGTTTTGACAGTCATCGGTTACAAGATTCAGTCCGATACTGATGCCGGTGGCGTAGATTGCGGCGGAG
TTGGAATCCTCGGTATCGCTTGGGCCTTTGGTGGTATGATCTTCATCCTCGTCTACTGCACCGCCGGTAT
CTCTGGTGGTCACATTAACCCAGCGGTGACATTTGGGCTATTCTTGGCACGTAAAGTGTCGTTACCTAGG
GCCCTATTGTACATAATCGCTCAGTGTTTGGGTGCGATTTGTGGAGTTGGTTTTGTCAAAGCCTTCCAAA
GCTCTTACTACACCCGTTACGGAGGTGGAGCCAACTCTCTAGCCGATGGCTACAGCACAGGGACCGGTCT
AGCCGCAGAGATCATTGGTACTTTCGTTCTTGTCTACACCGTATTCTCTGCCACTGACCCCAAACGTAGT
GCCAGAGACTCCCACGTTCCGGTGTTGGCGCCACTTCCAATCGGATTTGCCGTGTTCATGGTACATTTGG
CTACCATTCCCATTACCGGAACCGGAATTAACCCGGCAAGGAGTTTCGGAGCTGCCGTAATCTACAACAA
GAGCAAGCCATGGGATGACCACTGGATATTTTGGGTTGGACCATTCATTGGAGCTGCGATAGCTGCATTC
TACCACCAATTCGTTCTAAGAGCTTCAGGTTCTAAGTCTCTTGGATCATTCAGAAGTGCTGCCAACGTCG
GATCCATGGTGAGCAAGGGCGAGGAGGATAACATGGCCATCATCAAGGAGTTCATGCGCTTCAAGGTGCA
CATGGAGGGCTCCGTGAACGGCCACGAGTTCGAGATCGAGGGCGAGGGCGAGGGCCGCCCCTACGAGGGC
ACCCAGACCGCCAAGCTGAAGGTGACCAAGGGTGGCCCCCTGCCCTTCGCCTGGGACATCCTGTCCCCTC
AGTTCATGTACGGCTCCAAGGCCTACGTGAAGCACCCCGCCGACATCCCCGACTACTTGAAGCTGTCCTT
CCCCGAGGGCTTCAAGTGGGAGCGCGTGATGAACTTCGAGGACGGCGGCGTGGTGACCGTGACCCAGGAC
TCCTCCCTGCAGGACGGCGAGTTCATCTACAAGGTGAAGCTGCGCGGCACCAACTTCCCCTCCGACGGCC
CCGTAATGCAGAATAAGACCATGGGCTGGGAGGCCTCCTCCGAGCGGATGTACCCCGAGGACGGCGCCCT
GAAGGGCGAGATCAAGCAGAGGCTGAAGCTGAAGGACGGCGGCCACTACGACGCTGAGGTCAAGACCACC
TACAAGGCCAAGAAGCCCGTGCAGCTGCCCGGCGCCTACAACGTCAACATCAAGTTGGACATCACCTCCC
ACAACGAGGACTACACCATCGTGGAACAGTACGAACGCGCCGAGGGCCGCCACTCCACCGGCGGCATGGA
GGAGCTGTACAAGTAAAGCGGCCGCCCGGCTGCAGATCGTTCAAACATTTGGCAATAAAGTTTCTTAAGA
TTGAATCCTGTTGCCGGTCTTGCGATGATTATCATATAATTTCTGTTGAATTACGTTAAGCATGTAATAA
TTAACATGTAATGCATGACGTTATTTATGAGATGGGTTTTTATGATTAGAGTCCCGCAATTATACATTTA
ATACGCGATAGAAAACAAAATATAGCGCGCAAACTAGGATAAATTATCGCGCGCGGTGTCATCTATGTTA
CTAGATCGGGGCGCGCCCTCGAGGAAGACGTAATGATAGAAAAGTTGGCTGCGGCCGCGAAGATAATAGA
CCAGTCACTATATTTGAGATAATAGACCAGTCACTATATTTCAGATAATAGACCAGTCACTATATTTCAG
ATAATAGACCAGTCACTATATTTGTGATAATAGACCAGTCACTATATTTAGGATAATAGACCAGTCACTA
TATTTCGGGTCTAAGCTAGCTAGGCCACCCACAATCCCACTATCCTTTCGCAAGACCCTTCCTCTATATA
AGGAAGTTCATTTCATTTGGAGAGAACACGGGGGACTCTAGACACCATGGTGAGTAAAGGAGAAGAACTT
TTCACTGGAGTTGTCCCAATTCTTGTTGAATTAGATGGTGATGTTAATGGGCACAAATTTTCTGTCAGTG
GAGAGGGTGAAGGTGATGCAACATACGGAAAACTTACCCTTAAATTTATTTGCACTACTGGAAAACTACC
TGTTCCATGGCCAACCCTGGTCACCACCCTGACCTACGTAAGTTTCTGCTTCTACCTTTGATATATATAT
AATAATTATCATTAATTAGTAGTAATATAATATTTCAAATATTTTTTTCAAAATAAAAGAATGTAGTATA
TAGCAATTGCTTTTCTGTAGTTTATAAGTGTGTATATTTTAATTTATAACTTTTCTAATATATGACCAAA
ATTTGTTGATGTGCAGGGCGTGCAGTGCTTCTCCCGTTACCCTGATCATATGAAGCGGCACGACTTCTTC
AAGAGCGCCATGCCTGAGGGATACGTGCAGGAGAGGACCATCTTCTTCAAGGACGACGGGAACTACAAGA
CACGTGCTGAAGTCAAGTTTGAGGGTGACACCCTCGTCAACAGGATCGAGCTTAAGGGAATCGATTTCAA
GGAGGACGGAAACATCCTCGGCCACAAGTTGGAATACAACTACAACTCCCACAACGTATACATCATGGCC
GACAAGCAAAAGAACGGCATCAAAGCCAACTTCAAGACCCGCCACAACATCGAGGACGGCGGCGTGCAAC
TCGCTGATCATTATCAACAAAATACTCCAATTGGCGATGGCCCTGTCCTTTTACCAGACAACCATTACCT
GTCCACACAATCTGCCCTTTCGAAAGATCCCAACGAAAAGAGAGATCACATGGTCCTTCTTGAGTTTGTA
ACAGCTGCTGGGATTACACATGGCATGGATGAACTATACAAATAATGTCAAGCCATTCTCTCGCAGATGA
TGTTCACTTTGTGTTTTACTTCCTTTATGCATTCACAGCAATAAAAGAAAGAAATCTCCATCGCTTTTGG
TTTTCTTCTCTGTCTTAAGTTAGTCGTTTTCGTGTCTAATCTATTACTTATCATTGTAATAGACTCTTCT
TCTATTGAGATTTGAATATAAACTAAAACACATTCCATTTTACTGTGTTCTCAACATTCAGAATGCAAAC
GGACTAACCGTAGTGACTCGGCTTGAGTCTTCGGGCTAGAGCGGACTAGTTCTAGAGCGGCCGCCACCGC
GGTGGAGCTCCAGCTTTTGTTCCCTTTAGTGAGGGTTAATTGCGCGCTTGGCGTAATCATGGTCATAGCT
GTTTCCTGTGTGAAATTGTTATCCGCTCACAATTCCACACAACATACGAGCCGGAAGCATAAAGTGTAAA
GCCTGGGGTGCCTAATGAGTGAGCTAACTCACATTAATTGCGTTGCGCTCACTGCCCGCTTTCCAGTCGG
GAAACCTGTCGTGCCAGCTGCATTAATGAATCGGCCAACGCGCGGGGAGAGGCGGTTTGCGTATTGGGCG
CTCTTCCGCTTCCTCGCTCACTGACTCGCTGCGCTCGGTCGTTCGGCTGCGGCGAGCGGTATCAGCTCAC
TCAAAGGCGGTAATACGGTTATCCACAGAATCAGGGGATAACGCAGGAAAGAACATGAAGGCCTTGACAG
GATATATTGGCGGGTAAACTAAGTCGCTGTATGTGTTTGTTTGAGATCTCATGTGAGCAAAAGGCCAGCA
AAAGGCCAGGAACCGTAAAAAGGCCGCGTTGCTGGCGTTTTTCCATAGGCTCCGCCCCCCTGACGAGCAT
CACAAAAATCGACGCTCAAGTCAGAGGTGGCGAAACCCGACAGGACTATAAAGATACCAGGCGTTTCCCC
CTGGAAGCTCCCTCGTGCGCTCTCCTGTTCCGACCCTGCCGCTTACCGGATACCTGTCCGCCTTTCTCCC
TTCGGGAAGCGTGGCGCTTTCTCATAGCTCACGCTGTAGGTATCTCAGTTCGGTGTAGGTCGTTCGCTCC
AAGCTGGGCTGTGTGCACGAACCCCCCGTTCAGCCCGACCGCTGCGCCTTATCCGGTAACTATCGTCTTG
AGTCCAACCCGGTAAGACACGACTTATCGCCACTGGCAGCAGCCACTGGTAACAGGATTAGCAGAGCGAG
GTATGTAGGCGGTGCTACAGAGTTCTTGAAGTGGTGGCCTAACTACGGCTACACTAGAAGAACAGTATTT
GGTATCTGTGCTCTGCTGAAGCCAGTTACCTTCGGAAGAAGAGTTGGTAGCTCTTGATCCGGCAAACAAA
CCACCGCTGGTAGCGGTGGTTTTTTTGTTTGCAAGCAGCAGATTACGCGCAGAAAAAAAGGATCTCAAGA
AGATCCTTTGATCTTTTCTACGGGGTCTGACGCTCAGTGGAACGAAAACTCACGTTAAGGGATTTTGGTC
ATGAATTCTTGTTAGACATTATTTGCCGACTACCTTGGTGATCTCGCCTTTCACGTAGTGAACAAATTCT
TCCAACTGATCTGCGCGCGAGGCCAAGCGATCTTCTTGTCCAAGATAAGCCTGCCTAGCTTCAAGTATGA
CGGGCTGATACTGGGCCGGCAGGCGCTCCATTGCCCAGTCGGCAGCGACATCCTTCGGCGCGATTTTGCC
GGTTACTGCGCTGTACCAAATGCGGGACAACGTAAGCACTACATTTCGCTCATCGCCAGCCCAGTCGGGC
GGCGAGTTCCATAGCGTTAAGGTTTCATTTAGCGCCTCAAATAGATCCTGTTCAGGAACCGGATCAAAGA
GTTCCTCCGCCGCTGGACCTACCAAGGCAACGCTATGTTCTCTTGCTTTTGTCAGCAAGATAGCCAGATC
AATGTCGATCGTGGCTGGCTCGAAGATACCTGCAAGAATGTCATTGCGCTGCCATTCTCCAAATTGCAGT
TCGCGCTTAGCTGGATAACGCCACGGAATGATGTCGTCGTGCACAACAATGGTGACTTCTACAGCGCGGA
GAATCTCGCTCTCTCCAGGGGAAGCCGAAGTTTCCAAAAGGTCGTTGATCAAAGCTCGCCGCGTTGTTTC
ATCAAGCCTTACGGTCACCGTAACCAGCAAATCAATATCACTGTGTGGCTTCAGGCCGCCATCCACTGCG
GAGCCGTACAAATGTACGGCCAGCAACGTCGGTTCGAGATGGCGCTCGATGACGCCAACTACCTCTGATA
GTTGAGTCGATACTTCGGCGATCACCGCTTCCCTCATGATGTTTAACTCCTGAATTAAGCCGCGCCGCGA
AGCGGTGTCGGCTTGAATGAATTGTTAGGCGTCATCCTGTGCTCCCGAGAACCAGTACCAGTACATCGCT
GTTTCGTTCGAGACTTGAGGTCTAGTTTTATACGTGAACAGGTCAATGCCGCCGAGAGTAAAGCCACATT
TTGCGTACAAATTGCAGGCAGGTACATTGTTCGTTTGTGCCATGATGATATATTTTTATCTTGTGCAATG
TAACATCAGAGATTTTGAGACACAACGTGGCTTTGTTGAATAAATCGAACTTTTGCTGAGTTGAAGGATC
AGATCACGCATCTTCCCGACAACGCAGACCGTTCCGTGGCAAAGCAAAAGTTCAAAATCACCAACTGGTC
CACCTACAACAAAGCTCTCATCAACCGTGGCTCCCTCACTTTCTGGCTGGATGATGGGGCGATTCAGGAG
ATCCCCATCCAACAGCCCGCCGTCGAGCGGGCTTTTTTATCCCCGGAAGCCTGTGGATAGAGGGTAGTTA
TCCACGTGAAACCGCTAATGCCCCGCAAAGCCTTGATTCACGGGGCTTTCCGGCCCGCTCCAAAAACTAT
CCACGTGAAATCGCTAATCAGGGTACGTGAAATCGCTAATCGGAGTACGTGAAATCGCTAATAAGGTCAC
GTGAAATCGCTAATCAAAAAGGCACGTGAGAACGCTAATAGCCCTTTCAGATCAACAGCTTGCAAACACC
CCTCGCTCCGGCAAGTAGTTACAGCAAGTAGTATGTTCAATTAGCTTTTCAATTATGAATATATATATCA
ATTATTGGTCGCCCTTGGCTTGTGGACAATGCGCTACGCGCACCGGCTCCGCCCGTGGACAACCGCAAGC
GGTTGCCCACCGTCGAGCGCCTTTGCCCACAACCCGGCGGCCGGCCGCAACAGATCGTTTTATAAATTTT
TTTTTTTGAAAAAGAAAAAGCCCGAAAGGCGGCAACCTCTCGGGCTTCTGGATTTCCGATCCCCGGAATT
AGACTCT
